LOCUS       Exported 6926 bp ds-DNA circular SYN 29-OCT-2021
DEFINITION  This AAV plasmid vector expresses human 2N4R microtubule-associated
            protein tau with P301L mutation..
ACCESSION   .
VERSION     .
KEYWORDS    pAAV-FLEX-P301L Tau
SOURCE      synthetic DNA construct
  ORGANISM  synthetic DNA construct
REFERENCE   1 (bases 1 to 6926)
  AUTHORS   You Y, Botros MB, Enoo AAV, Bockmiller A, Herron S, Delpech JC,
            Ikezu T
  TITLE     Cre-inducible Adeno Associated Virus-mediated Expression of P301L
            Mutant Tau Causes Motor Deficits and Neuronal Degeneration in the
            Substantia Nigra.
  JOURNAL   Neuroscience. 2019 Dec 1;422:65-74. doi:
            10.1016/j.neuroscience.2019.10.001. Epub 2019 Nov 2.
  PUBMED    31689387
REFERENCE   2 (bases 1 to 6926)
  AUTHORS   .
  TITLE     Direct Submission
  JOURNAL   Exported Oct 29, 2021 from SnapGene Server 1.1.58
            http://www.snapgene.com
FEATURES             Location/Qualifiers
     source          1..6926
                     /organism="synthetic DNA construct"
                     /mol_type="other DNA"
     repeat_region   1..141
                     /label=AAV2 ITR
                     /note="inverted terminal repeat of adeno-associated virus
                     serotype 2"
     repeat_region   12..141
                     /label=AAV2 ITR
     promoter        242..1419
                     /label=EF-1-alpha promoter
                     /note="strong constitutive promoter for human elongation
                     factor EF-1-alpha"
     intron          473..1410
                     /label=EF-1-alpha intron A
                     /note="intron upstream of the start codon of human
                     EF-1-alpha"
     primer_bind     1367..1387
                     /label=EF1a-F
                     /note="Human elongation factor-1a promoter, forward primer"
     protein_bind    1450..1483
                     /label=lox2272
                     /bound_moiety="Cre recombinase"
                     /note="Cre-mediated recombination occurs in the 8-bp core
                     sequence (GGATACTT). lox2272 sites are compatible with each
                     other, but incompatible with loxP or loxN sites (Lee and
                     Saito, 1988)."
     protein_bind    1534..1567
                     /label=loxP
                     /bound_moiety="Cre recombinase"
                     /note="Cre-mediated recombination occurs in the 8-bp core
                     sequence (GCATACAT)."
     regulatory      2898..2907
                     /regulatory_class="other"
                     /note="vertebrate consensus sequence for strong initiation
                     of translation (Kozak, 1987)"
     protein_bind    complement(2912..2945)
                     /label=lox2272
                     /bound_moiety="Cre recombinase"
                     /note="Cre-mediated recombination occurs in the 8-bp core
                     sequence (GGATACTT). lox2272 sites are compatible with each
                     other, but incompatible with loxP or loxN sites (Lee and
                     Saito, 1988)."
     protein_bind    complement(2996..3029)
                     /label=loxP
                     /bound_moiety="Cre recombinase"
                     /note="Cre-mediated recombination occurs in the 8-bp core
                     sequence (GCATACAT)."
     misc_feature    3054..3642
                     /label=WPRE
                     /note="woodchuck hepatitis virus posttranscriptional
                     regulatory element"
     primer_bind     complement(3107..3127)
                     /label=WPRE-R
                     /note="WPRE, reverse primer"
     CDS             complement(3525..3536)
                     /codon_start=1
                     /product="Factor Xa recognition and cleavage site"
                     /label=Factor Xa site
                     /translation="IEGR"
     polyA_signal    3674..4149
                     /label=hGH poly(A) signal
                     /note="human growth hormone polyadenylation signal"
     primer_bind     complement(3872..3891)
                     /label=hGH-PA-R
                     /note="Human growth hormone terminator, reverse primer"
     repeat_region   4189..4329
                     /label=AAV2 ITR
                     /note="inverted terminal repeat of adeno-associated virus
                     serotype 2"
     repeat_region   4189..4318
                     /label=AAV2 ITR
     rep_origin      4404..4859
                     /direction=RIGHT
                     /label=f1 ori
                     /note="f1 bacteriophage origin of replication; arrow
                     indicates direction of (+) strand synthesis"
     primer_bind     complement(4491..4510)
                     /label=F1ori-R
                     /note="F1 origin, reverse primer"
     primer_bind     4701..4722
                     /label=F1ori-F
                     /note="F1 origin, forward primer"
     primer_bind     complement(4876..4895)
                     /label=pRS-marker
                     /note="pRS vectors, use to sequence yeast selectable
                     marker"
     primer_bind     4995..5017
                     /label=pGEX 3'
                     /note="pGEX vectors, reverse primer"
     primer_bind     complement(5055..5073)
                     /label=pBRforEco
                     /note="pBR322 vectors, upsteam of EcoRI site, forward
                     primer"
     promoter        5141..5245
                     /gene="bla"
                     /label=AmpR promoter
     CDS             5246..6106
                     /codon_start=1
                     /gene="bla"
                     /product="beta-lactamase"
                     /label=AmpR
                     /note="confers resistance to ampicillin, carbenicillin, and
                     related antibiotics"
                     /translation="MSIQHFRVALIPFFAAFCLPVFAHPETLVKVKDAEDQLGARVGYI
                     ELDLNSGKILESFRPEERFPMMSTFKVLLCGAVLSRIDAGQEQLGRRIHYSQNDLVEYS
                     PVTEKHLTDGMTVRELCSAAITMSDNTAANLLLTTIGGPKELTAFLHNMGDHVTRLDRW
                     EPELNEAIPNDERDTTMPVAMATTLRKLLTGELLTLASRQQLIDWMEADKVAGPLLRSA
                     LPAGWFIADKSGAGERGSRGIIAALGPDGKPSRIVVIYTTGSQATMDERNRQIAEIGAS
                     LIKHW"
     primer_bind     complement(5464..5483)
                     /label=Amp-R
                     /note="Ampicillin resistance gene, reverse primer"
     rep_origin      6277..6865
                     /direction=RIGHT
                     /label=ori
                     /note="high-copy-number ColE1/pMB1/pBR322/pUC origin of
                     replication"
     primer_bind     6766..6785
                     /label=pBR322ori-F
                     /note="pBR322 origin, forward primer"
ORIGIN
        1 cctgcaggca gctgcgcgct cgctcgctca ctgaggccgc ccgggcaaag cccgggcgtc
       61 gggcgacctt tggtcgcccg gcctcagtga gcgagcgagc gcgcagagag ggagtggcca
      121 actccatcac taggggttcc tgcggccgca cgcgtaagct ttgcaaagat ggataaagtt
      181 ttaaacagag aggaatcttt gcagctaatg gaccttctag gtcttgaaag gagtgggaat
      241 tggctccggt gcccgtcagt gggcagagcg cacatcgccc acagtccccg agaagttggg
      301 gggaggggtc ggcaattgaa ccggtgccta gagaaggtgg cgcggggtaa actgggaaag
      361 tgatgtcgtg tactggctcc gcctttttcc cgagggtggg ggagaaccgt atataagtgc
      421 agtagtcgcc gtgaacgttc tttttcgcaa cgggtttgcc gccagaacac aggtaagtgc
      481 cgtgtgtggt tcccgcgggc ctggcctctt tacgggttat ggcccttgcg tgccttgaat
      541 tacttccact ggctgcagta cgtgattctt gatcccgagc ttcgggttgg aagtgggtgg
      601 gagagttcga ggccttgcgc ttaaggagcc ccttcgcctc gtgcttgagt tgaggcctgg
      661 cctgggcgct ggggccgccg cgtgcgaatc tggtggcacc ttcgcgcctg tctcgctgct
      721 ttcgataagt ctctagccat ttaaaatttt tgatgacctg ctgcgacgct ttttttctgg
      781 caagatagtc ttgtaaatgc gggccaagat ctgcacactg gtatttcggt ttttggggcc
      841 gcgggcggcg acggggcccg tgcgtcccag cgcacatgtt cggcgaggcg gggcctgcga
      901 gcgcggccac cgagaatcgg acgggggtag tctcaagctg gccggcctgc tctggtgcct
      961 ggcctcgcgc cgccgtgtat cgccccgccc tgggcggcaa ggctggcccg gtcggcacca
     1021 gttgcgtgag cggaaagatg gccgcttccc ggccctgctg cagggagctc aaaatggagg
     1081 acgcggcgct cgggagagcg ggcgggtgag tcacccacac aaaggaaaag ggcctttccg
     1141 tcctcagccg tcgcttcatg tgactccacg gagtaccggg cgccgtccag gcacctcgat
     1201 tagttctcga gcttttggag tacgtcgtct ttaggttggg gggaggggtt ttatgcgatg
     1261 gagtttcccc acactgagtg ggtggagact gaagttaggc cagcttggca cttgatgtaa
     1321 ttctccttgg aatttgccct ttttgagttt ggatcttggt tcattctcaa gcctcagaca
     1381 gtggttcaaa gtttttttct tccatttcag gtgtcgtgag gtaccggatc ctctagagtc
     1441 gactccggaa taacttcgta taggatactt tatacgaagt tatgcagaat ggtagctgga
     1501 ttgtagctgc tattagcaat atgaaacctc ttaataactt cgtatagcat acattatacg
     1561 aagttatggc gcgcctcaca aaccctgctt ggccagggag gcagacacct cgtcagctag
     1621 cgtggcgagc tggggcgagt ctaccatgtc gatgctgccg gtggaggaga cattgctgag
     1681 atgccgtgga gacgtgtccc cagacaccac tggcgacttg tacacgatct ccgccccgtg
     1741 gtctgtcttg gctttggcgt tctcgcggaa ggtcagcttg tgggtttcaa tctttttatt
     1801 tcctccgcca gggacgtggg tgatattgtc cagggaccca atcttcgact ggactctgtc
     1861 cttgaagtca agcttctcag attttacttc cacctggcca cctcctggtt tatgatggat
     1921 gttgcctaat gagccacact tggaggtcac cttgctcagg tcaactggtt tgtagactat
     1981 ttgcacactg ccgcctccca ggacgtgttt gatattatcc tttgagccac acttggactg
     2041 gacgttgcta agatccagct tcttattaat tatctgcacc ttcccgcctc ccggctggtg
     2101 cttcaggttc tcagtggagc cgatcttgga cttgacattc ttcaggtctg gcatgggcac
     2161 gggggctgtc tgcaggcggc tcttggcgga agacggcgac ttgggtggag tacggaccac
     2221 tgccaccttc ttgggctccc gggtgggtgg ggttggaagg gacggggtgc gggagcggct
     2281 gccgggagtg cctggggagc cggggctgct gtagccgctg cgatcccctg attttggagg
     2341 ttcaccagag ctgggtggtg tctttggagc gggcggggtt tttgctggaa tcctggtggc
     2401 gttggcctgg cccttctggc ctggaggggc tgctccccgc ggtgtggcga tcttcgtttt
     2461 accatcagcc cccttggctt ttttgtcatc gcttccagtc ccgtctttgc ttttactgac
     2521 catgcgagct tgggtcacgt gaccagcagc ttcgtcttcc aggctggggg tgtctccaat
     2581 gcctgcttct tcagctgtgg ttccttctgg gatctccgtg tggggctgcg cggcagcctg
     2641 cttgccggga gctccctcat ccactaaggg tgctgtcaca tcttccgctg ttggagtgct
     2701 cttagcatca gaggtttcag agcccggttc ctcagatccg tcctcagtgg gggtctgcag
     2761 gggagattct ttcaggccag cgtccgtgtc accctcttgg tcttggtgca tggtgtagcc
     2821 cccctgatct ttcctgtccc ccaacccgta cgtcccagcg tgatcttcca tcacttcgaa
     2881 ctcctggcgg ggctcagcca tggtggctag cataacttcg tataaagtat cctatacgaa
     2941 gttatttgcc ttaacccaga aattatcact gttattcttt agaatggtgc aaagaataac
     3001 ttcgtataat gtatgctata cgaagttatg aattcgatat caagcttatc gataatcaac
     3061 ctctggatta caaaatttgt gaaagattga ctggtattct taactatgtt gctcctttta
     3121 cgctatgtgg atacgctgct ttaatgcctt tgtatcatgc tattgcttcc cgtatggctt
     3181 tcattttctc ctccttgtat aaatcctggt tgctgtctct ttatgaggag ttgtggcccg
     3241 ttgtcaggca acgtggcgtg gtgtgcactg tgtttgctga cgcaaccccc actggttggg
     3301 gcattgccac cacctgtcag ctcctttccg ggactttcgc tttccccctc cctattgcca
     3361 cggcggaact catcgccgcc tgccttgccc gctgctggac aggggctcgg ctgttgggca
     3421 ctgacaattc cgtggtgttg tcggggaaat catcgtcctt tccttggctg ctcgcctatg
     3481 ttgccacctg gattctgcgc gggacgtcct tctgctacgt cccttcggcc ctcaatccag
     3541 cggaccttcc ttcccgcggc ctgctgccgg ctctgcggcc tcttccgcgt cttcgccttc
     3601 gccctcagac gagtcggatc tccctttggg ccgcctcccc gcatcgatac cgagcgctgc
     3661 tcgagagatc tacgggtggc atccctgtac ccctccccag tgcctctcct ggccctggaa
     3721 gttgccactc cagtgcccac cagccttgtc ctaataaaat taagttgcat cattttgtct
     3781 gactaggtgt ccttctataa tattatgggg tggagggggg tggtatggag caaggggcaa
     3841 gttgggaaga caacctgtag ggcctgcggg gtctattggg aaccaagctg gagtgcagtg
     3901 gcacaatctt ggctcactgc aatctccgcc tcctgggttc aagcgattct cctgcctcag
     3961 cctcccgagt tgttgggatt ccaggcatgc atgaccaggc tcagctaatt tttgtttttt
     4021 tggtagagac ggggtttcac catattggcc aggctggtct ccaactccta atctcaggtg
     4081 atctacccac cttggcctcc caaattgctg ggattacagg cgtgaaccac tgctcccttc
     4141 cctgtccttc tgattttgta ggtaaccacg tgcggaccga gcggccgcag gaacccctag
     4201 tgatggagtt ggccactccc tctctgcgcg ctcgctcgct cactgaggcc gggcgaccaa
     4261 aggtcgcccg acgcccgggc tttgcccggg cggcctcagt gagcgagcga gcgcgcagct
     4321 gcctgcaggg gcgcctgatg cggtattttc tccttacgca tctgtgcggt atttcacacc
     4381 gcatannnnn nnnnnnnnnn nnnnnnnnnn nnnnnnnnnn nnnnnnnnnn nnnnnnnnnn
     4441 nnnnnnnnnn nnnnnnnnnn nnnnnnnnnn nnnnnnnnnn nnnnnnnnnn nnnnnnnnnn
     4501 nnnnnnnnnn nnnnnnnnnn nnnnnnncnn nnnnnnnnnn nnnnnnnnnn nnnnnnnnnn
     4561 nnnnnnnnnn nnnnnnnnnn nnnnnnnnnn nnnnnnnnnn nnnnnnnnnn nnnnnnnnnn
     4621 nnnnnnnnnn nnnnnnnnnn nnnnnnnnnn nnnnnnnnnn nnnnnnnnnc ctttgacgtt
     4681 ggagtccacg ttctttaata gtggactctt gttccaaact ggaacaacac tcaaccctat
     4741 ctcgggctat tcttttgatt tataagggat tttgccgatt tcggcctatt ggttaaaaaa
     4801 tgagctgatt taacaaaaat ttaacgcgaa ttttaacaaa atattaacgt ttacaatttt
     4861 atggtgcact ctcagtacaa tctgctctga tgccgcatag ttaagccagc cccgacaccc
     4921 gccaacaccc gctgacgcgc cctgacgggc ttgtctgctc ccggcatccg cttacagaca
     4981 agctgtgacc gtctccggga gctgcatgtg tcagaggttt tcaccgtcat caccgaaacg
     5041 cgcgagacga aagggcctcg tgatacgcct atttttatag gttaatgtca tgataataat
     5101 ggtttcttag acgtcaggtg gcacttttcg gggaaatgtg cgcggaaccc ctatttgttt
     5161 atttttctaa atacattcaa atatgtatcc gctcatgaga caataaccct gataaatgct
     5221 tcaataatat tgaaaaagga agagtatgag tattcaacat ttccgtgtcg cccttattcc
     5281 cttttttgcg gcattttgcc ttcctgtttt tgctcaccca gaaacgctgg tgaaagtaaa
     5341 agatgctgaa gatcagttgg gtgcacgagt gggttacatc gaactggatc tcaacagcgg
     5401 taagatcctt gagagttttc gccccgaaga acgttttcca atgatgagca cttttaaagt
     5461 tctgctatgt ggcgcggtat tatcccgtat tgacgccggg caagagcaac tcggtcgccg
     5521 catacactat tctcagaatg acttggttga gtactcacca gtcacagaaa agcatcttac
     5581 ggatggcatg acagtaagag aattatgcag tgctgccata accatgagtg ataacactgc
     5641 ggccaactta cttctgacaa cgatcggagg accgaaggag ctaaccgctt ttttgcacaa
     5701 catgggggat catgtaactc gccttgatcg ttgggaaccg gagctgaatg aagccatacc
     5761 aaacgacgag cgtgacacca cgatgcctgt agcaatggca acaacgttgc gcaaactatt
     5821 aactggcgaa ctacttactc tagcttcccg gcaacaatta atagactgga tggaggcgga
     5881 taaagttgca ggaccacttc tgcgctcggc ccttccggct ggctggttta ttgctgataa
     5941 atctggagcc ggtgagcgtg ggtctcgcgg tatcattgca gcactggggc cagatggtaa
     6001 gccctcccgt atcgtagtta tctacacgac ggggagtcag gcaactatgg atgaacgaaa
     6061 tagacagatc gctgagatag gtgcctcact gattaagcat tggtaactgt cagaccaagt
     6121 ttactcatat atactttaga ttgatttaaa acttcatttt taatttaaaa ggatctaggt
     6181 gaagatcctt tttgataatc tcatgaccaa aatcccttaa cgtgagtttt cgttccactg
     6241 agcgtcagac cccgtagaaa agatcaaagg atcttcttga gatccttttt ttctgcgcgt
     6301 aatctgctgc ttgcaaacaa aaaaaccacc gctaccagcg gtggtttgtt tgccggatca
     6361 agagctacca actctttttc cgaaggtaac tggcttcagc agagcgcaga taccaaatac
     6421 tgtccttcta gtgtagccgt agttaggcca ccacttcaag aactctgtag caccgcctac
     6481 atacctcgct ctgctaatcc tgttaccagt ggctgctgcc agtggcgata agtcgtgtct
     6541 taccgggttg gactcaagac gatagttacc ggataaggcg cagcggtcgg gctgaacggg
     6601 gggttcgtgc acacagccca gcttggagcg aacgacctac accgaactga gatacctaca
     6661 gcgtgagcta tgagaaagcg ccacgcttcc cgaagggaga aaggcggaca ggtatccggt
     6721 aagcggcagg gtcggaacag gagagcgcac gagggagctt ccagggggaa acgcctggta
     6781 tctttatagt cctgtcgggt ttcgccacct ctgacttgag cgtcgatttt tgtgatgctc
     6841 gtcagggggg cggagcctat ggaaaaacgc cagcaacgcg gcctttttac ggttcctggc
     6901 cttttgctgg ccttttgctc acatgt
//
