>Addgene plasmid #176267 | pAAV-FLEX-P301L Tau | addgene full sequence | sequence record 346595 | Addgene NGS Result
TTTTGCTGGCCTTTTGCTCACATGTCCTGCAGGCAGCTGCGCGCTCGCTCGCTCACTGAGGCCGCCCGGG
CGTCGGGCGACCTTTGGTCGCCCGGCCTCAGTGAGCGAGCGAGCGCGCAGAGAGGGAGTGGCCAACTCCA
TCACTAGGGGTTCCTGCGGCCGCACGCGTAAGCTTTGCAAAGATGGATAAAGTTTTAAACAGAGAGGAAT
CTTTGCAGCTAATGGACCTTCTAGGTCTTGAAAGGAGTGGGAATTGGCTCCGGTGCCCGTCAGTGGGCAG
AGCGCACATCGCCCACAGTCCCCGAGAAGTTGGGGGGAGGGGTCGGCAATTGAACCGGTGCCTAGAGAAG
GTGGCGCGGGGTAAACTGGGAAAGTGATGTCGTGTACTGGCTCCGCCTTTTTCCCGAGGGTGGGGGAGAA
CCGTATATAAGTGCAGTAGTCGCCGTGAACGTTCTTTTTCGCAACGGGTTTGCCGCCAGAACACAGGTAA
GTGCCGTGTGTGGTTCCCGCGGGCCTGGCCTCTTTACGGGTTATGGCCCTTGCGTGCCTTGAATTACTTC
CACCTGGCTGCAGTACGTGATTCTTGATCCCGAGCTTCGGGTTGGAAGTGGGTGGGAGAGTTCGAGGCCT
TGCGCTTAAGGAGCCCCTTCGCCTCGTGCTTGAGTTGAGGCCTGGCCTGGGCGCTGGGGCCGCCGCGTGC
GAATCTGGTGGCACCTTCGCGCCTGTCTCGCTGCTTTCGATAAGTCTCTAGCCATTTAAAATTTTTGATG
ACCTGCTGCGACGCTTTTTTTCTGGCAAGATAGTCTTGTAAATGCGGGCCAAGATCTGCACACTGGTATT
TCGGTTTTTGGGGCCGCGGGCGGCGACGGGGCCCGTGCGTCCCAGCGCACATGTTCGGCGAGGCGGGGCC
TGCGAGCGCGGCCACCGAGAATCGGACGGGGGTAGTCTCAAGCTGGCCGGCCTGCTCTGGTGCCTGGCCT
CGCGCCGCCGTGTATCGCCCCGCCCTGGGCGGCAAGGCTGGCCCGGTCGGCACCAGTTGCGTGAGCGGAA
AGATGGCCGCTTCCCGGCCCTGCTGCAGGGAGCTCAAAATGGAGGACGCGGCGCTCGGGAGAGCGGGCGG
GTGAGTCACCCACACAAAGGAAAAGGGCCTTTCCGTCCTCAGCCGTCGCTTCATGTGACTCCACGGAGTA
CCGGGCGCCGTCCAGGCACCTCGATTAGTTCTCGAGCTTTTGGAGTACGTCGTCTTTAGGTTGGGGGGAG
GGGTTTTATGCGATGGAGTTTCCCCACACTGAGTGGGTGGAGACTGAAGTTAGGCCAGCTTGGCACTTGA
TGTAATTCTCCTTGGAATTTGCCCTTTTTGAGTTTGGATCTTGGTTCATTCTCAAGCCTCAGACAGTGGT
TCAAAGTTTTTTTCTTCCATTTCAGGTGTCGTGAGGTACCGGATCCTCTAGAGTCGACTCCGGAATAACT
TCGTATAGGATACTTTATACGAAGTTATGCAGAATGGTAGCTGGATTGTAGCTGCTATTAGCAATATGAA
ACCTCTTAATAACTTCGTATAGCATACATTATACGAAGTTATGGCGCGCCTCACAAACCCTGCTTGGCCA
GGGAGGCAGACACCTCGTCAGCTAGCGTGGCGAGCTGGGGCGAGTCTACCATGTCGATGCTGCCGGTGGA
GGAGACATTGCTGAGATGCCGTGGAGACGTGTCCCCAGACACCACTGGCGACTTGTACACGATCTCCGCC
CCGTGGTCTGTCTTGGCTTTGGCGTTCTCGCGGAAGGTCAGCTTGTGGGTTTCAATCTTTTTATTTCCTC
CGCCAGGGACGTGGGTGATATTGTCCAGGGACCCAATCTTCGACTGGACTCTGTCCTTGAAGTCAAGCTT
CTCAGATTTTACTTCCACCTGGCCACCTCCTGGTTTATGATGGATGTTGCCTAATGAGCCACACTTGGAG
GTCACCTTGCTCAGGTCAACTGGTTTGTAGACTATTTGCACACTGCCGCCTCCCAGGACGTGTTTGATAT
TATCCTTTGAGCCACACTTGGACTGGACGTTGCTAAGATCCAGCTTCTTATTAATTATCTGCACCTTCCC
GCCTCCCGGCTGGTGCTTCAGGTTCTCAGTGGAGCCGATCTTGGACTTGACATTCTTCAGGTCTGGCATG
GGCACGGGGGCTGTCTGCAGGCGGCTCTTGGCGGAAGACGGCGACTTGGGTGGAGTACGGACCACTGCCA
CCTTCTTGGGCTCCCGGGTGGGTGGGGTTGGAAGGGACGGGGTGCGGGAGCGGCTGCCGGGAGTGCCTGG
GGAGCCGGGGCTGCTGTAGCCGCTGCGATCCCCTGATTTTGGAGGTTCACCAGAGCTGGGTGGTGTCTTT
GGAGCGGGCGGGGTTTTTGCTGGAATCCTGGTGGCGTTGGCCTGGCCCTTCTGGCCTGGAGGGGCTGCTC
CCCGCGGTGTGGCGATCTTCGTTTTACCATCAGCCCCCTTGGCTTTTTTGTCATCGCTTCCAGTCCCGTC
TTTGCTTTTACTGACCATGCGAGCTTGGGTCACGTGACCAGCAGCTTCGTCTTCCAGGCTGGGGGTGTCT
CCAATGCCTGCTTCTTCAGCTGTGGTTCCTTCTGGGATCTCCGTGTGGGGCTGCGCGGCAGCCTGCTTGC
CGGGAGCTCCCTCATCCACTAAGGGTGCTGTCACATCTTCCGCTGTTGGAGTGCTCTTAGCATCAGAGGT
TTCAGAGCCCGGTTCCTCAGATCCGTCCTCAGTGGGGGTCTGCAGGGGAGATTCTTTCAGGCCAGCGTCC
GTGTCACCCTCTTGGTCTTGGTGCATGGTGTAGCCCCCCTGATCTTTCCTGTCCCCCAACCCGTACGTCC
CAGCGTGATCTTCCATCACTTCGAACTCCTGGCGGGGCTCAGCCATGGTGGCTAGCATAACTTCGTATAA
AGTATCCTATACGAAGTTATTTGCCTTAACCCAGAAATTATCACTGTTATTCTTTAGAATGGTGCAAAGA
ATAACTTCGTATAATGTATGCTATACGAAGTTATGAATTCGATATCAAGCTTATCGATAATCAACCTCTG
GATTACAAAATTTGTGAAAGATTGACTGGTATTCTTAACTATGTTGCTCCTTTTACGCTATGTGGATACG
CTGCTTTAATGCCTTTGTATCATGCTATTGCTTCCCGTATGGCTTTCATTTTCTCCTCCTTGTATAAATC
CTGGTTGCTGTCTCTTTATGAGGAGTTGTGGCCCGTTGTCAGGCAACGTGGCGTGGTGTGCACTGTGTTT
GCTGACGCAACCCCCACTGGTTGGGGCATTGCCACCACCTGTCAGCTCCTTTCCGGGACTTTCGCTTTCC
CCCTCCCTATTGCCACGGCGGAACTCATCGCCGCCTGCCTTGCCCGCTGCTGGACAGGGGCTCGGCTGTT
GGGCACTGACAATTCCGTGGTGTTGTCGGGGAAATCATCGTCCTTTCCTTGGCTGCTCGCCTATGTTGCC
ACCTGGATTCTGCGCGGGACGTCCTTCTGCTACGTCCCTTCGGCCCTCAATCCAGCGGACCTTCCTTCCC
GCGGCCTGCTGCCGGCTCTGCGGCCTCTTCCGCGTCTTCGCCTTCGCCCTCAGACGAGTCGGATCTCCCT
TTGGGCCGCCTCCCCGCATCGATACCGAGCGCTGCTCGAGAGATCTACGGGTGGCATCCCTGTGACCCCT
CCCCAGTGCCTCTCCTGGCCCTGGAAGTTGCCACTCCAGTGCCCACCAGCCTTGTCCTAATAAAATTAAG
TTGCATCATTTTGTCTGACTAGGTGTCCTTCTATAATATTATGGGGTGGAGGGGGGTGGTATGGAGCAAG
GGGCAAGTTGGGAAGACAACCTGTAGGGCCTGCGGGGTCTATTGGGAACCAAGCTGGAGTGCAGTGGCAC
AATCTTGGCTCACTGCAATCTCCGCCTCCTGGGTTCAAGCGATTCTCCTGCCTCAGCCTCCCGAGTTGTT
GGGATTCCAGGCATGCATGACCAGGCTCAGCTAATTTTTGTTTTTTTGGTAGAGACGGGGTTTCACCATA
TTGGCCAGGCTGGTCTCCAACTCCTAATCTCAGGTGATCTACCCACCTTGGCCTCCCAAATTGCTGGGAT
TACAGGCGTGAACCACTGCTCCCTTCCCTGTCCTTCTGATTTTGTAGGTAACCACGTGCGGACCGAGCGG
CCGCAGGAACCCCTAGTGATGGAGTTGGCCACTCCCTCTCTGCGCGCTCGCTCGCTCACTGAGGCCGGGC
GACCAAAGGTCGCCCGACGCCCGGGCTTTGCCCGGGCGGCCTCAGTGAGCGAGCGAGCGCGCAGCTGCCT
GCAGGGGCGCCTGATGCGGTATTTTCTCCTTACGCATCTGTGCGGTATTTCACACCGCATA
[95 nt withheld, positions 4402-4496]
T
[46 nt withheld, positions 4498-4543]
C
[141 nt withheld, positions 4545-4685]
CCTTTGACGTTGGAGTCCACGTTCTTTAATAGTGGACTCTTGTTCCAAACTGGAACAACACTCAACTCTA
TCTCGGGCTATTCTTTTGATTTATAAGGGATTTTGCCGATTTCGGTCTATTGGTTAAAAAATGAGCTGAT
TTAACAAAAATTTAACGCGAATTTTAACAAAATATTAACGTTTACAATTTTATGGTGCACTCTCAGTACA
ATCTGCTCTGATGCCGCATAGTTAAGCCAGCCCCGACACCCGCCAACACCCGCTGACGCGCCCTGACGGG
CTTGTCTGCTCCCGGCATCCGCTTACAGACAAGCTGTGACCGTCTCCGGGAGCTGCATGTGTCAGAGGTT
TTCACCGTCATCACCGAAACGCGCGAGACGAAAGGGCCTCGTGATACGCCTATTTTTATAGGTTAATGTC
ATGATAATAATGGTTTCTTAGACGTCAGGTGGCACTTTTCGGGGAAATGTGCGCGGAACCCCTATTTGTT
TATTTTTCTAAATACATTCAAATATGTATCCGCTCATGAGACAATAACCCTGATAAATGCTTCAATAATA
TTGAAAAAGGAAGAGTATGAGTATTCAACATTTCCGTGTCGCCCTTATTCCCTTTTTTGCGGCATTTTGC
CTTCCTGTTTTTGCTCACCCAGAAACGCTGGTGAAAGTAAAAGATGCTGAAGATCAGTTGGGTGCACGAG
TGGGTTACATCGAACTGGATCTCAACAGCGGTAAGATCCTTGAGAGTTTTCGCCCCGAAGAACGTTTTCC
AATGATGAGCACTTTTAAAGTTCTGCTATGTGGCGCGGTATTATCCCGTATTGACGCCGGGCAAGAGCAA
CTCGGTCGCCGCATACACTATTCTCAGAATGACTTGGTTGAGTACTCACCAGTCACAGAAAAGCATCTTA
CGGATGGCATGACAGTAAGAGAATTATGCAGTGCTGCCATAACCATGAGTGATAACACTGCGGCCAACTT
ACTTCTGACAACGATCGGAGGACCGAAGGAGCTAACCGCTTTTTTGCACAACATGGGGGATCATGTAACT
CGCCTTGATCGTTGGGAACCGGAGCTGAATGAAGCCATACCAAACGACGAGCGTGACACCACGATGCCTG
TAGCAATGGCAACAACGTTGCGCAAACTATTAACTGGCGAACTACTTACTCTAGCTTCCCGGCAACAATT
AATAGACTGGATGGAGGCGGATAAAGTTGCAGGACCACTTCTGCGCTCGGCCCTTCCGGCTGGCTGGTTT
ATTGCTGATAAATCTGGAGCCGGTGAGCGTGGGTCTCGCGGTATCATTGCAGCACTGGGGCCAGATGGTA
AGCCCTCCCGTATCGTAGTTATCTACACGACGGGGAGTCAGGCAACTATGGATGAACGAAATAGACAGAT
CGCTGAGATAGGTGCCTCACTGATTAAGCATTGGTAACTGTCAGACCAAGTTTACTCATATATACTTTAG
ATTGATTTAAAACTTCATTTTTAATTTAAAAGGATCTAGGTGAAGATCCTTTTTGATAATCTCATGACCA
AAATCCCTTAACGTGAGTTTTCGTTCCACTGAGCGTCAGACCCCGTAGAAAAGATCAAAGGATCTTCTTG
AGATCCTTTTTTTCTGCGCGTAATCTGCTGCTTGCAAACAAAAAAACCACCGCTACCAGCGGTGGTTTGT
TTGCCGGATCAAGAGCTACCAACTCTTTTTCCGAAGGTAACTGGCTTCAGCAGAGCGCAGATACCAAATA
CTGTTCTTCTAGTGTAGCCGTAGTTAGGCCACCACTTCAAGAACTCTGTAGCACCGCCTACATACCTCGC
TCTGCTAATCCTGTTACCAGTGGCTGCTGCCAGTGGCGATAAGTCGTGTCTTACCGGGTTGGACTCAAGA
CGATAGTTACCGGATAAGGCGCAGCGGTCGGGCTGAACGGGGGGTTCGTGCACACAGCCCAGCTTGGAGC
GAACGACCTACACCGAACTGAGATACCTACAGCGTGAGCTATGAGAAAGCGCCACGCTTCCCGAAGGGAG
AAAGGCGGACAGGTATCCGGTAAGCGGCAGGGTCGGAACAGGAGAGCGCACGAGGGAGCTTCCAGGGGGA
AACGCCTGGTATCTTTATAGTCCTGTCGGGTTTCGCCACCTCTGACTTGAGCGTCGATTTTTGTGATGCT
CGTCAGGGGGGCGGAGCCTATGGAAAAACGCCAGCAACGCGGCCTTTTTACGGTTCCTGGCC
Features (pLannotate 1.2.2; 23 found; start..end, strand, type, name):
     37..64      +  repeat_region  AAV2 ITR (fragment): inverted terminal repeat of adeno-associated virus serotype 2 inverted
     93..120     +  repeat_region  AAV2 ITR (fragment): inverted terminal repeat of adeno-associated virus serotype 2 inverted
    183..249     +  CDS            small t antigen (fragment): SV40 (simian virus 40) small t antigen
    256..1434    +  promoter       EF-1α promoter: strong constitutive promoter for human elongation factor EF-1α
   1441..1458    +  misc_feature   MCS (fragment): pUC18/19 multiple cloning site
   1465..1498    +  protein_bind   lox2272: Cre-mediated recombination occurs in the 8-bp core sequence (GGATACTT). lox2272 sites are compatible with each other, but incompatible with loxP or loxN sites (Lee and Saito, 1988). Cre recombinase
   1499..1548    -  intron         β-globin intron (fragment): internally truncated intron from human β-globin
   1549..1582    +  protein_bind   loxP: Cre-mediated recombination occurs in the 8-bp core sequence (GCATACAT). Cre recombinase
   1594..2916    -  CDS            MAPT: TAU_SPECI - Experimental evidence at protein level: Swiss-Prot protein existence level 1. Promotes microtubule assembly and stability, and might be involved in the establishment and maintenance of neuronal polarity. The C-terminus binds axonal microtubules while the N-terminus binds neural plasma membrane components, suggesting that tau functions as a linker protein between both. Axonal polarity is predetermined by tau localization (in the neuronal cell) in the domain of the cell body defined by the centrosome. The short isoforms allow plasticity of the cytoskeleton whereas the longer isoforms
   2927..2960    -  protein_bind   lox2272: Cre-mediated recombination occurs in the 8-bp core sequence (GGATACTT). lox2272 sites are compatible with each other, but incompatible with loxP or loxN sites (Lee and Saito, 1988). Cre recombinase
   2961..3010    -  intron         β-globin intron (fragment): internally truncated intron from human β-globin
   3011..3044    -  protein_bind   loxP: Cre-mediated recombination occurs in the 8-bp core sequence (GCATACAT). Cre recombinase
   3045..3069    +  misc_feature   MCS (fragment): pBluescript multiple cloning site
   3069..3657    +  misc_feature   WPRE: woodchuck hepatitis virus posttranscriptional regulatory element
   3689..4165    +  polyA_signal   hGH poly(A) signal: human growth hormone polyadenylation signal
   4205..4345    +  repeat_region  AAV2 ITR: inverted terminal repeat of adeno-associated virus serotype 2 inverted
   4350..4401    -  misc_feature   bom (fragment): basis of mobility region from pBR322
   4420..4875    +  rep_origin     f1 ori (sequence partly withheld): f1 bacteriophage origin of replication; arrow indicates direction of (+) strand synthesis
   4876..4925    -  misc_feature   bom (fragment): basis of mobility region from pBR322
   5027..5062    -  CDS            rop (fragment): Rop protein, which maintains plasmids at low copy number; rop
   5157..5261    +  promoter       AmpR promoter: bla
   5262..6122    +  CDS            AmpR: β-lactamase; bla; confers resistance to ampicillin, carbenicillin, and related antibiotics
   6293..6881    +  rep_origin     ori: high-copy-number ColE1/pMB1/pBR322/pUC origin of replication
