[The description below was written by a language model from this plasmid's Addgene catalogue record, the feature table of its GenBank file and pLannotate feature annotations shown in this document.]
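Description:
pAAV-FLEX-P301L Tau is an adeno-associated virus transfer plasmid of about 6.9 kb, built on the pAAV-EF1a-FLEX-mCherry backbone, for Cre-dependent expression of human 2N4R tau (MAPT) carrying the P301L mutation. It is maintained in E. coli through a high-copy ColE1/pUC-type origin and selected with ampicillin via the bla gene. An f1 phage origin is also present. The listed host is a recombination-deficient strain of the kind usually chosen to keep repeat sequences intact. In the sequencing-derived annotation the left ITR is detected only as short fragments, whereas the deposited map shows it complete, so the two records differ slightly there.

Between the two AAV2 inverted terminal repeats, which define the DNA packaged into virions, lies a single expression cassette. It is driven by the strong constitutive human EF-1α promoter, including its first intron. Downstream, the tau coding sequence with its Kozak consensus sits in reverse orientation relative to the promoter, flanked on each side by a lox2272/loxP pair, with the two pairs facing each other. This is the standard FLEX (double-floxed inverted) arrangement. Without Cre the open reading frame is antisense and not translated. Cre first inverts the cassette through one pair of compatible sites and then excises one of the other pair, which locks the gene in the sense orientation. A WPRE follows to enhance transcript stability and expression, and the human growth hormone polyadenylation signal terminates the message. No fluorescent reporter or epitope tag is annotated, which suggests that tau replaced the backbone's mCherry.

The construct is used to produce AAV that restricts mutant tau expression to Cre-expressing cell populations. The associated study applied it to model tau-driven neuronal degeneration and motor deficits in the substantia nigra.
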