Addgene plasmid #176267: pAAV-FLEX-P301L Tau
Purpose: This AAV plasmid vector expresses human 2N4R microtubule-associated protein tau with P301L mutation.
Depositing lab: Tsuneya Ikezu. Depositing organization: Boston University Medical Campus. Publication: Cre-inducible Adeno Associated Virus-mediated Expression of P301L Mutant Tau Causes Motor Deficits and Neuronal Degeneration in the Substantia Nigra. You Y, Botros MB, Enoo AAV, Bockmiller A, Herron S, Delpech JC, Ikezu T. Neuroscience. 2019 Dec 1;422:65-74. doi: 10.1016/j.neuroscience.2019.10.001. Epub 2019 Nov 2. PubMed 31689387.
Backbone
  Vector backbone: pAAV-EF1a-FLEX-mCherry
  Backbone manufacturer: addgene
  Vector type: AAV
Growth in bacteria
  Bacterial resistance: Ampicillin, 100 μg/mL
  Growth temperature: 37°C
  Growth strain: NEB Stable
  Copy number: High Copy
Gene/Insert
  Gene/Insert name: Flex-P301L tau
  Entrez Gene: MAPT (a.k.a. DDPAC, FTD1, FTDP-17, MAPTL, MSTD, MTBT1, MTBT2, PPND, PPP1R103, TAU, Tau-PHF6, tau-40)
  Cloning method: Restriction Enzyme; 5′ cloning site Mlu1 (unknown if destroyed); 3′ cloning site Nhel (unknown if destroyed)
  Sequencing primers: 5′ n/a
Terms and licenses: Academic/Nonprofit Terms; Industry Terms: Not Available to Industry
How to cite: pAAV-FLEX-P301L Tau was a gift from Tsuneya Ikezu (Addgene plasmid # 176267 ; http://n2t.net/addgene:176267 ; RRID:Addgene_176267) For viral preps, please replace (Addgene plasmid # 176267) in the above sentence with: (Addgene viral prep # 176267-AAV1)
